Addgene plasmid #195405: V5-deltaUBA-short-UBASH3A
Purpose: Mammalian expression of human short-form UBASH3A lacking the UBA domain with V5 tag
Depositing lab: Patrick Concannon. Depositing organization: University of Florida.
Backbone
  Vector backbone: pcDNA3.1/nV5-DEST
  Vector type: Mammalian Expression
Growth in bacteria
  Bacterial resistance: Ampicillin, 100 μg/mL
  Growth temperature: 37°C
  Growth strain: DH5alpha
  Copy number: Unknown
Gene/Insert
  Gene/Insert name: UBASH3A
  Species: H. sapiens (human)
  Mutation: UBASH3A mutant lacking the UBA domain
  Entrez Gene: UBASH3A (a.k.a. TULA, CLIP4, STS-2)
  Tag / fusion protein: V5 (N terminal on backbone)
  Cloning method: Gateway Cloning
Terms and licenses: Academic/Nonprofit Terms; Industry Terms: Not Available to Industry
How to cite: V5-deltaUBA-short-UBASH3A was a gift from Patrick Concannon (Addgene plasmid # 195405 ; http://n2t.net/addgene:195405 ; RRID:Addgene_195405)
