[The description below was written by a language model from this plasmid's Addgene catalogue record and pLannotate feature annotations shown in this document.]
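Description:
V5-deltaUBA-short-UBASH3A is a mammalian expression plasmid of about 7.2 kb, built on the pcDNA3.1/nV5-DEST Gateway destination backbone. It expresses the short isoform of human UBASH3A (also known as TULA, CLIP4 or STS-2) with the ubiquitin-associated (UBA) domain deleted. The plasmid is propagated in E. coli through a high-copy ColE1/pUC-type origin and selected with ampicillin via the β-lactamase gene and its native promoter. An f1 origin is also present, permitting single-stranded DNA production. For mammalian cells, an SV40 early promoter drives a neomycin phosphotransferase gene terminated by the SV40 polyadenylation signal, which allows G418 selection of stable transfectants. The SV40 promoter region also contains the SV40 origin.

The expression cassette consists of the CMV immediate-early enhancer and promoter, followed by a T7 promoter that can serve for in vitro transcription. The open reading frame begins with a backbone-encoded N-terminal V5 epitope tag, and the annotation places a TEV protease recognition site directly after it. The UBASH3A coding sequence lies between attB1 and attB2 sites, the scars left by Gateway recombination of the insert into the destination vector, and transcripts end at the bovine growth hormone polyadenylation signal. The short annotated HIV-1 LTR, ble, lacI and bom fragments are probably backbone remnants or partial sequence matches rather than functional parts.

UBASH3A is annotated as a regulator that interferes with CBL-mediated down-regulation of receptors such as the T-cell receptor. A V5-tagged version without the UBA domain would suit detection or immunoprecipitation experiments testing what that domain contributes to the protein's function and interactions, although the record states only mammalian expression as the purpose.
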