Features (pLannotate 1.2.2; 24 found; start..end, strand, type, name):
     28..80      -  misc_feature   bom (fragment): basis of mobility region from pBR322
    235..614     +  enhancer       CMV enhancer: human cytomegalovirus immediate early enhancer
    615..818     +  promoter       CMV promoter: human cytomegalovirus (CMV) immediate early promoter
    814..847     +  LTR            5' LTR (truncated) (fragment): truncated 5' long terminal repeat (LTR) from HIV-1
    863..881     +  promoter       T7 promoter: promoter for bacteriophage T7 RNA polymerase
    914..955     +  CDS            V5 tag: epitope tag from simian virus 5
    956..976     +  CDS            TEV site: tobacco etch virus (TEV) protease recognition and cleavage site
   1007..1031    +  protein_bind   attB1: mutant version of attB; recombination site for the Gateway® BP reaction BP Clonase™
   1034..2779    +  CDS            UBASH3A (fragment): UBS3A_HUMAN - Also known as STS2. Experimental evidence at protein level: Swiss-Prot protein existence level 1. Interferes with CBL-mediated down-regulation and degradation of receptor-type tyrosine kinases. Promotes accumulation of activated target receptors, such as T-cell receptors, EGFR and PDGFRB, on the cell surface. Exhibits negligigle protein tyrosine phosphatase activity at neutral pH. May act as a dominant-negative regulator of UBASH3B- dependent dephosphorylation. May inhibit dynamin-dependent endocytic pathways by functionally sequestering dynamin via its SH3 domain. From Homo sapi
   2784..2808    -  protein_bind   attB2: mutant version of attB; recombination site for the Gateway® BP reaction BP Clonase™
   2833..3057    +  polyA_signal   bGH poly(A) signal: bovine growth hormone polyadenylation signal
   3061..3082    +  promoter       SV40 promoter (fragment): SV40 enhancer and early promoter
   3103..3531    +  rep_origin     f1 ori (sequence partly withheld): f1 bacteriophage origin of replication; arrow indicates direction of (+) strand synthesis
   3545..3874    +  promoter       SV40 promoter: SV40 enhancer and early promoter
   3941..4732    +  CDS            neo: KKA2_KLEPN - Also known as kan, nptII. Experimental evidence at protein level: Swiss-Prot protein existence level 1. Resistance to kanamycin, neomycin, paromomycin, ribostamycin, butirosin and gentamicin B. From Klebsiella pneumoniae.
   4756..4914    +  CDS            ble (fragment): BLE_KLEPN - Experimental evidence at protein level: Swiss-Prot protein existence level 1. Binding protein with a strong affinity to the bleomycin family of antibiotics. Binds to CL990; an antimitotic-antibiotic compound. From Klebsiella pneumoniae.
   4909..5030    +  polyA_signal   SV40 poly(A) signal: SV40 polyadenylation signal
   5103..5119    -  protein_bind   lac operator: The lac repressor binds to the lac operator to inhibit transcription in E. coli. This inhibition can be relieved by adding lactose or isopropyl-β-D-thiogalactopyranoside (IPTG). lac repressor encoded by lacI
   5127..5157    -  promoter       lac promoter: promoter for the E. coli lac operon
   5172..5193    -  protein_bind   CAP binding site: CAP binding activates transcription in the presence of cAMP. E. coli catabolite activator protein
   5206..5298    -  CDS            lacI (fragment): lac repressor; lacI; The lac repressor binds to the lac operator to inhibit transcription in E. coli. This inhibition can be relieved by adding lactose or isopropyl-β-D-thiogalactopyranoside (IPTG).
   5481..6069    -  rep_origin     ori: high-copy-number ColE1/pMB1/pBR322/pUC origin of replication
   6240..7100    -  CDS            AmpR: β-lactamase; bla; confers resistance to ampicillin, carbenicillin, and related antibiotics
   7101..7205    -  promoter       AmpR promoter: bla
>Addgene plasmid #195405 | V5-deltaUBA-short-UBASH3A | addgene full sequence | sequence record 386309 | Addgene NGS Result
GACGGATCGGGAGATCTCCCGATCCCCTATGGTGCACTCTCAGTACAATCTGCTCTGATGCCGCATAGTT
AAGCCAGTATCTGCTCCCTGCTTGTGTGTTGGAGGTCGCTGAGTAGTGCGCGAGCAAAATTTAAGCTACA
ACAAGGCAAGGCTTGACCGACAATTGCATGAAGAATCTGCTTAGGGTTAGGCGTTTTGCGCTGCTTCGCG
ATGTACGGGCCAGATATACGCGTTGACATTGATTATTGACTAGTTATTAATAGTAATCAATTACGGGGTC
ATTAGTTCATAGCCCATATATGGAGTTCCGCGTTACATAACTTACGGTAAATGGCCCGCCTGGCTGACCG
CCCAACGACCCCCGCCCATTGACGTCAATAATGACGTATGTTCCCATAGTAACGCCAATAGGGACTTTCC
ATTGACGTCAATGGGTGGAGTATTTACGGTAAACTGCCCACTTGGCAGTACATCAAGTGTATCATATGCC
AAGTACGCCCCCTATTGACGTCAATGACGGTAAATGGCCCGCCTGGCATTATGCCCAGTACATGACCTTA
TGGGACTTTCCTACTTGGCAGTACATCTACGTATTAGTCATCGCTATTACCATGGTGATGCGGTTTTGGC
AGTACATCAATGGGCGTGGATAGCGGTTTGACTCACGGGGATTTCCAAGTCTCCACCCCATTGACGTCAA
TGGGAGTTTGTTTTGGCACCAAAATCAACGGGACTTTCCAAAATGTCGTAACAACTCCGCCCCATTGACG
CAAATGGGCGGTAGGCGTGTACGGTGGGAGGTCTATATAAGCAGAGCTCTCTGGCTAACTAGAGAACCCA
CTGCTTACTGGCTTATCGAAATTAATACGACTCACTATAGGGAGACCCAAGCTGGCTAGTTAAGCTTACC
ATGGGTAAGCCTATCCCTAACCCTCTCCTCGGTCTCGATTCTACGGAAAACCTGTATTTTCAGGGCCCGG
ATCCGTCGACGAATTCTGCAGATATCACAAGTTTGTACAAAAAAGCAGGCTTCATGGCAGCGGGGGAGAC
GCAGCTCTACGCCAAGGTCTCCAACAAGCTCAAGAGCCGCTGCAATGACCCTTCCCTAGACGACCCCATC
CCCCAGGAGTATGCCCTTTTCCTCTGTCCAACGGGGCCCCTGCTGGAAAAACTTCAAGAGTTCTGGAGAG
AGAGCAAGCGCCAGTGTGCAAAGAACAGAGCTCATGAGGTCTTCCCACACGTGACACTCTGTGACTTCTT
CACGTGTGAAGACCAGAAGGTGGAATGCCTGTACGAGGCGCTGAAGAGAGCTGGAGACAGGCTCCTGGGC
TCCTTCCCCACGGCCGTGCCTCTGGCTCTCCACTCCTCCATCAGCTACCTCGGCTTCTTCGTCAGTGGCA
GCCCCGCAGACGTCATCCGGGAATTCGCCATGACCTTCGCCACGGAAGCATCTCTCTTAGCAGACTGCTC
CGTGAAGCCTTGCACCAAACAGCTGCATCTGACCTTGGCCCACAAGTTCTACCCCCACCACCAGAGGACG
CTGGAGCAGCTGGCCAGAGCCATCCCCCTGGGCCACAGCTGCCAGTGGACCGCAGCACTCTACTCCCGAG
ACATGCGCTTTGTGCACTACCAGACCCTGAGAGCCCTATTCCAGTACAAACCCCAGAACGTGGATGAGCT
GACGCTAAGTCCTGGTGACTACATCTTTGTGGACCCCACGCAGCAGGACGAAGCCAGCGAGGGCTGGGTG
ATTGGGATCTCACAGCGGACGGGCTGCCGGGGCTTCCTGCCGGAAAACTACACGGATCGAGCCAGTGAGT
CTGACACGTGGGTGAAGCACAGGATGTACACCTTCAGTCTAGCCACAGACCTGAACTCCAGAAAGGATGG
TGAAGCCAGCAGCAGATGCAGCGGGGAATTTCTTCCACAAACGGCAAGGAGTCTTAGCAGCTTACAGGCC
TTGCAGGCTACCGTTGCAAGGAAGAGTGTGCTGGTGGTTCGCCACGGGGAGAGAGTGGATCAGATCTTCG
GGAAGGCATGGCTGCAGCAATGCTCCACTCCTGATGGGAAATACTACAGGCCAGACCTGAATTTCCCCTG
CAGTCTGCCCAGACGGAGTCGTGGGATCAAAGACTTTGAAAACGATCCCCCATTATCATCGTGTGGCATT
TTCCAGTCCAGAATTGCAGGGGACGCGCTACTGGACAGTGGTATCAGAATCAGCTCTGTGTTTGCCTCCC
CAGCCCTCCGCTGTGTGCAGACGGCCAAACTCATCCTGGAAGAACTCAAACTGGAGAAAAAAATCAAGAT
ACGAGTGGAACCTGGAATCTTTGAATGGACAAAATGGGAAGCTGGCAAGACCACCCCAACCCTCATGAGC
CTGGAAGAGCTGAAAGAGGCAAATTTCAACATTGACACTGATTACAGGCCCGCGTTTCCCCTGTCCGCCC
TCATGCCGGCCGAGAGCTACCAGGAGTACATGGACAGGTGCACGGCGAGCATGGTGCAAATCGTCAACAC
CTGTCCGCAGGACACGGGTGTCATCCTAATTGTGAGTCACGGCTCCACTCTGGACTCCTGCACGCGGCCA
CTGCTCGGGCTGCCGCCCCGGGAATGTGGGGATTTTGCCCAACTCGTGAGAAAGATCCCTTCCCTGGGCA
TGTGCTTCTGTGAAGAAAATAAAGAGGAAGGAAAATGGGAGTTGGTGAACCCACCGGTGAAGACCCTGAC
CCACGGGGCGAACGCAGCATTTAACTGGAGGAACTGGATCTCAGGCAACTGAAACCCAGCTTTCTTGTAC
AAAGTGGTGATAAACCCGCTGATCAGCCTCGACTGTGCCTTCTAGTTGCCAGCCATCTGTTGTTTGCCCC
TCCCCCGTGCCTTCCTTGACCCTGGAAGGTGCCACTCCCACTGTCCTTTCCTAATAAAATGAGGAAATTG
CATCGCATTGTCTGAGTAGGTGTCATTCTATTCTGGGGGGTGGGGTGGGGCAGGACAGCAAGGGGGAGGA
TTGGGAAGACAATAGCAGGCATGCTGGGGATGCGGTGGGCTCTATGGCTTCTGAGGCGGAAAGAACCAGC
TGGGGCTCTAGGGGGTATCCCC
[124 nt withheld, positions 3103-3226]
C
[91 nt withheld, positions 3228-3318]
A
[49 nt withheld, positions 3320-3368]
CCTTTGACGTTGGAGTCCACGTTCTTT
[37 nt withheld, positions 3396-3432]
ACCCTATCTCGGTCTATTCTTTTGATTTATAAGGGATTTTGCCGATTTCGGCCTATTGGTTAAAAAATGA
GCTGATTTAACAAAAATTTAACGCGAATTAATTCTGTGGAATGTGTGTCAGTTAGGGTGTGGAAAGTCCC
CAGGCTCCCCAGCAGGCAGAAGTATGCAAAGCATGCATCTCAATTAGTCAGCAACCAGGTGTGGAAAGTC
CCCAGGCTCCCCAGCAGGCAGAAGTATGCAAAGCATGCATCTCAATTAGTCAGCAACCATAGTCCCGCCC
CTAACTCCGCCCATCCCGCCCCTAACTCCGCCCAGTTCCGCCCATTCTCCGCCCCATGGCTGACTAATTT
TTTTTATTTATGCAGAGGCCGAGGCCGCCTCTGCCTCTGAGCTATTCCAGAAGTAGTGAGGAGGCTTTTT
TGGAGGCCTAGGCTTTTGCAAAAAGCTCCCGGGAGCTTGTATATCCATTTTCGGATCTGATCAAGAGACA
GGATGAGGATCGTTTCGCATGATTGAACAAGATGGATTGCACGCAGGTTCTCCGGCCGCTTGGGTGGAGA
GGCTATTCGGCTATGACTGGGCACAACAGACAATCGGCTGCTCTGATGCCGCCGTGTTCCGGCTGTCAGC
GCAGGGGCGCCCGGTTCTTTTTGTCAAGACCGACCTGTCCGGTGCCCTGAATGAACTGCAGGACGAGGCA
GCGCGGCTATCGTGGCTGGCCACGACGGGCGTTCCTTGCGCAGCTGTGCTCGACGTTGTCACTGAAGCGG
GAAGGGACTGGCTGCTATTGGGCGAAGTGCCGGGGCAGGATCTCCTGTCATCTCACCTTGCTCCTGCCGA
GAAAGTATCCATCATGGCTGATGCAATGCGGCGGCTGCATACGCTTGATCCGGCTACCTGCCCATTCGAC
CACCAAGCGAAACATCGCATCGAGCGAGCACGTACTCGGATGGAAGCCGGTCTTGTCGATCAGGATGATC
TGGACGAAGAGCATCAGGGGCTCGCGCCAGCCGAACTGTTCGCCAGGCTCAAGGCGCGCATGCCCGACGG
CGAGGATCTCGTCGTGACCCATGGCGATGCCTGCTTGCCGAATATCATGGTGGAAAATGGCCGCTTTTCT
GGATTCATCGACTGTGGCCGGCTGGGTGTGGCGGACCGCTATCAGGACATAGCGTTGGCTACCCGTGATA
TTGCTGAAGAGCTTGGCGGCGAATGGGCTGACCGCTTCCTCGTGCTTTACGGTATCGCCGCTCCCGATTC
GCAGCGCATCGCCTTCTATCGCCTTCTTGACGAGTTCTTCTGAGCGGGACTCTGGGGTTCGAAATGACCG
ACCAAGCGACGCCCAACCTGCCATCACGAGATTTCGATTCCACCGCCGCCTTCTATGAAAGGTTGGGCTT
CGGAATCGTTTTCCGGGACGCCGGCTGGATGATCCTCCAGCGCGGGGATCTCATGCTGGAGTTCTTCGCC
CACCCCAACTTGTTTATTGCAGCTTATAATGGTTACAAATAAAGCAATAGCATCACAAATTTCACAAATA
AAGCATTTTTTTCACTGCATTCTAGTTGTGGTTTGTCCAAACTCATCAATGTATCTTATCATGTCTGTAT
ACCGTCGACCTCTAGCTAGAGCTTGGCGTAATCATGGTCATAGCTGTTTCCTGTGTGAAATTGTTATCCG
CTCACAATTCCACACAACATACGAGCCGGAAGCATAAAGTGTAAAGCCTGGGGTGCCTAATGAGTGAGCT
AACTCACATTAATTGCGTTGCGCTCACTGCCCGCTTTCCAGTCGGGAAACCTGTCGTGCCAGCTGCATTA
ATGAATCGGCCAACGCGCGGGGAGAGGCGGTTTGCGTATTGGGCGCTCTTCCGCTTCCTCGCTCACTGAC
TCGCTGCGCTCGGTCGTTCGGCTGCGGCGAGCGGTATCAGCTCACTCAAAGGCGGTAATACGGTTATCCA
CAGAATCAGGGGATAACGCAGGAAAGAACATGTGAGCAAAAGGCCAGCAAAAGGCCAGGAACCGTAAAAA
GGCCGCGTTGCTGGCGTTTTTCCATAGGCTCCGCCCCCCTGACGAGCATCACAAAAATCGACGCTCAAGT
CAGAGGTGGCGAAACCCGACAGGACTATAAAGATACCAGGCGTTTCCCCCTGGAAGCTCCCTCGTGCGCT
CTCCTGTTCCGACCCTGCCGCTTACCGGATACCTGTCCGCCTTTCTCCCTTCGGGAAGCGTGGCGCTTTC
TCATAGCTCACGCTGTAGGTATCTCAGTTCGGTGTAGGTCGTTCGCTCCAAGCTGGGCTGTGTGCACGAA
CCCCCCGTTCAGCCCGACCGCTGCGCCTTATCCGGTAACTATCGTCTTGAGTCCAACCCGGTAAGACACG
ACTTATCGCCACTGGCAGCAGCCACTGGTAACAGGATTAGCAGAGCGAGGTATGTAGGCGGTGCTACAGA
GTTCTTGAAGTGGTGGCCTAACTACGGCTACACTAGAAGAACAGTATTTGGTATCTGCGCTCTGCTGAAG
CCAGTTACCTTCGGAAAAAGAGTTGGTAGCTCTTGATCCGGCAAACAAACCACCGCTGGTAGCGGTGGTT
TTTTTGTTTGCAAGCAGCAGATTACGCGCAGAAAAAAAGGATCTCAAGAAGATCCTTTGATCTTTTCTAC
GGGGTCTGACGCTCAGTGGAACGAAAACTCACGTTAAGGGATTTTGGTCATGAGATTATCAAAAAGGATC
TTCACCTAGATCCTTTTAAATTAAAAATGAAGTTTTAAATCAATCTAAAGTATATATGAGTAAACTTGGT
CTGACAGTTACCAATGCTTAATCAGTGAGGCACCTATCTCAGCGATCTGTCTATTTCGTTCATCCATAGT
TGCCTGACTCCCCGTCGTGTAGATAACTACGATACGGGAGGGCTTACCATCTGGCCCCAGTGCTGCAATG
ATACCGCGAGACCCACGCTCACCGGCTCCAGATTTATCAGCAATAAACCAGCCAGCCGGAAGGGCCGAGC
GCAGAAGTGGTCCTGCAACTTTATCCGCCTCCATCCAGTCTATTAATTGTTGCCGGGAAGCTAGAGTAAG
TAGTTCGCCAGTTAATAGTTTGCGCAACGTTGTTGCCATTGCTACAGGCATCGTGGTGTCACGCTCGTCG
TTTGGTATGGCTTCATTCAGCTCCGGTTCCCAACGATCAAGGCGAGTTACATGATCCCCCATGTTGTGCA
AAAAAGCGGTTAGCTCCTTCGGTCCTCCGATCGTTGTCAGAAGTAAGTTGGCCGCAGTGTTATCACTCAT
GGTTATGGCAGCACTGCATAATTCTCTTACTGTCATGCCATCCGTAAGATGCTTTTCTGTGACTGGTGAG
TACTCAACCAAGTCATTCTGAGAATAGTGTATGCGGCGACCGAGTTGCTCTTGCCCGGCGTCAATACGGG
ATAATACCGCGCCACATAGCAGAACTTTAAAAGTGCTCATCATTGGAAAACGTTCTTCGGGGCGAAAACT
CTCAAGGATCTTACCGCTGTTGAGATCCAGTTCGATGTAACCCACTCGTGCACCCAACTGATCTTCAGCA
TCTTTTACTTTCACCAGCGTTTCTGGGTGAGCAAAAACAGGAAGGCAAAATGCCGCAAAAAAGGGAATAA
GGGCGACACGGAAATGTTGAATACTCATACTCTTCCTTTTTCAATATTATTGAAGCATTTATCAGGGTTA
TTGTCTCATGAGCGGATACATATTTGAATGTATTTAGAAAAATAAACAAATAGGGGTTCCGCGCACATTT
CCCCGAAAAGTGCCACCTGACGTC
